Addgene plasmid #188803: pCDF-SeAvs1
Purpose: Codon optimized SeAvs1 with C-terminal His tag
Depositing lab: Feng Zhang. Depositing organization: Broad Institute. Publication: Prokaryotic innate immunity through pattern recognition of conserved viral proteins. Gao LA, Wilkinson ME, Strecker J, Makarova KS, Macrae RK, Koonin EV, Zhang F. Science. 2022 Aug 12;377(6607):eabm4096. doi: 10.1126/science.abm4096. Epub 2022 Aug 12. PubMed 35951700.
Backbone
  Vector backbone: pCDF-1b
  Backbone size w/o insert (bp): 3423
  Total vector size (bp): 9189
  Vector type: Bacterial Expression
Growth in bacteria
  Bacterial resistance: Spectinomycin, 50 μg/mL
  Growth temperature: 37°C
  Growth strain: DH5alpha
  Copy number: Low Copy
Gene/Insert
  Gene/Insert name: SeAvs1
  Species: Salmonella enterica NCTC10718
  Insert size (bp): 5766
  GenBank ID: ECC9552481.1
  Promoter: T7
  Tag / fusion protein: His (C terminal on insert)
  Cloning method: Gibson Cloning
  Sequencing primers: 5′ N/A
Terms and licenses: Academic/Nonprofit Terms; Industry Terms: Not Available to Industry
How to cite: pCDF-SeAvs1 was a gift from Feng Zhang (Addgene plasmid # 188803 ; http://n2t.net/addgene:188803 ; RRID:Addgene_188803)
