[The description below was written by a language model from this plasmid's Addgene catalogue record and pLannotate feature annotations shown in this document.]
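Description:
pCDF-SeAvs1 is a bacterial expression plasmid built on the pCDF-1b backbone for IPTG-inducible production of SeAvs1, an antiviral STAND (Avs) family protein from Salmonella enterica NCTC10718. It replicates through the CloDF13 (CDF) origin, which is recorded as low copy and is compatible with other common origin classes, so the plasmid can be maintained alongside other plasmids in the same E. coli cell. Selection is by spectinomycin, conferred by the aadA aminoglycoside adenylyltransferase gene (SmR), which is annotated downstream of an AmpR-type promoter.

The payload is a codon-optimized SeAvs1 open reading frame of roughly 5.8 kb, inserted by Gibson assembly and carrying a C-terminal His tag for affinity purification or detection. It sits in a standard T7lac cassette: a T7 promoter followed by a lac operator and the strong phage T7 gene 10 ribosome binding site upstream, and a T7 terminator downstream. A plasmid-borne lacI gene with its own promoter supplies lac repressor, keeping expression off until IPTG is added; expression also requires a host that supplies T7 RNA polymerase. The automated annotation does not label the SeAvs1 coding region itself, leaving an unannotated span between the RBS and terminator. The short "SET1" hit just before the terminator, like the small TcR fragments flanking lacI, is probably a spurious or vestigial match rather than a functional element. The sequenced record is slightly longer (9,254 nt) than the catalogued total size.

The associated work concerns prokaryotic innate immunity through pattern recognition of conserved viral proteins, which suggests the plasmid was used to express SeAvs1 for biochemical or co-expression studies, though the record does not specify the experiments.
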