Features (pLannotate 1.2.2; 14 found; start..end, strand, type, name):
    148..245     -  rep_origin     CloDF13 ori (fragment): Plasmids containing the CloDF13 (CDF) origin of replication can be propagated in E. coli cells that contain additional plasmids with compatible origins.
    342..406     -  CDS            TcR (fragment): tetracycline efflux protein; tet; confers resistance to tetracycline
    421..442     -  protein_bind   CAP binding site: CAP binding activates transcription in the presence of cAMP. E. coli catabolite activator protein
    455..1537    -  CDS            lacI: lac repressor; lacI; The lac repressor binds to the lac operator to inhibit transcription in E. coli. This inhibition can be relieved by adding lactose or isopropyl-β-D-thiogalactopyranoside (IPTG).
   1538..1615    -  promoter       lacI promoter: lacI
   1623..1658    -  CDS            TcR (fragment): tetracycline efflux protein; tet; confers resistance to tetracycline
   1661..1679    +  promoter       T7 promoter: promoter for bacteriophage T7 RNA polymerase
   1680..1704    +  protein_bind   lac operator: The lac repressor binds to the lac operator to inhibit transcription in E. coli. This inhibition can be relieved by adding lactose or isopropyl-β-D-thiogalactopyranoside (IPTG). lac repressor encoded by lacI
   1719..1741    +  RBS            RBS: efficient ribosome binding site from bacteriophage T7 gene 10 (Olins and Rangwala, 1989)
   7522..7539    +  CDS            SET1 (fragment): solubility-enhancement tag derived from T7 phage gene 10B
   7547..7594    +  terminator     T7 terminator: transcription terminator for bacteriophage T7 RNA polymerase
   7765..8556    -  CDS            SmR: aminoglycoside adenylyltransferase (Murphy, 1985); aadA; confers resistance to spectinomycin and streptomycin
   8557..8648    -  promoter       AmpR promoter: bla
   8696..123     -  rep_origin     CloDF13 ori (fragment) (across the origin): Plasmids containing the CloDF13 (CDF) origin of replication can be propagated in E. coli cells that contain additional plasmids with compatible origins.
>Addgene plasmid #188803 | pCDF-SeAvs1 | addgene full sequence | sequence record 369883 | Addgene NGS Result
AGTCCGGCTACACTGGAAGGACAGATTTGGTTGCTGTGCTCTGCGAAAGCCAGTTACCACGGTTAAGCAG
TTCCCCAACTGACTTAACCTTCGATCAAACCACCTCCCCAGGTGGTTTTTTCGAAGGTTAAGTCAGTTGG
GGAACTGCTTAACCTTCGATCAAACCACCTCCCCAGGTGGTTTTTTCGTTTACAGGGCAAAAGATTACGC
GCAGAAAAAAAGGATCTCAAGAAGATCCTTTGATCTTTTCTACTGAACCGCTCTAGATTTCAGTGCAATT
TATCTCTTCAAATGTAGCACCTGAAGTCAGCCCCATACGATATAAGTTGTAATTCTCATGTTAGTCATGC
CCCGCGCCCACCGGAAGGAGCTGACTGGGTTGAAGGCTCTCAAGGGCATCGGTCGAGATCCCGGTGCCTA
ATGAGTGAGCTAACTTACATTAATTGCGTTGCGCTCACTGCCCGCTTTCCAGTCGGGAAACCTGTCGTGC
CAGCTGCATTAATGAATCGGCCAACGCGCGGGGAGAGGCGGTTTGCGTATTGGGCGCCAGGGTGGTTTTT
CTTTTCACCAGTGAGACGGGCAACAGCTGATTGCCCTTCACCGCCTGGCCCTGAGAGAGTTGCAGCAAGC
GGTCCACGCTGGTTTGCCCCAGCAGGCGAAAATCCTGTTTGATGGTGGTTAACGGCGGGATATAACATGA
GCTGTCTTCGGTATCGTCGTATCCCACTACCGAGATGTCCGCACCAACGCGCAGCCCGGACTCGGTAATG
GCGCGCATTGCGCCCAGCGCCATCTGATCGTTGGCAACCAGCATCGCAGTGGGAACGATGCCCTCATTCA
GCATTTGCATGGTTTGTTGAAAACCGGACATGGCACTCCAGTCGCCTTCCCGTTCCGCTATCGGCTGAAT
TTGATTGCGAGTGAGATATTTATGCCAGCCAGCCAGACGCAGACGCGCCGAGACAGAACTTAATGGGCCC
GCTAACAGCGCGATTTGCTGGTGACCCAATGCGACCAGATGCTCCACGCCCAGTCGCGTACCGTCTTCAT
GGGAGAAAATAATACTGTTGATGGGTGTCTGGTCAGAGACATCAAGAAATAACGCCGGAACATTAGTGCA
GGCAGCTTCCACAGCAATGGCATCCTGGTCATCCAGCGGATAGTTAATGATCAGCCCACTGACGCGTTGC
GCGAGAAGATTGTGCACCGCCGCTTTACAGGCTTCGACGCCGCTTCGTTCTACCATCGACACCACCACGC
TGGCACCCAGTTGATCGGCGCGAGATTTAATCGCCGCGACAATTTGCGACGGCGCGTGCAGGGCCAGACT
GGAGGTGGCAACGCCAATCAGCAACGACTGTTTGCCCGCCAGTTGTTGTGCCACGCGGTTGGGAATGTAA
TTCAGCTCCGCCATCGCCGCTTCCACTTTTTCCCGCGTTTTCGCAGAAACGTGGCTGGCCTGGTTCACCA
CGCGGGAAACGGTCTGATAAGAGACACCGGCATACTCTGCGACATCGTATAACGTTACTGGTTTCACATT
CACCACCCTGAATTGACTCTCTTCCGGGCGCTATCATGCCATACCGCGAAAGGTTTTGCGCCATTCGATG
GTGTCCGGGATCTCGACGCTCTCCCTTATGCGACTCCTGCATTAGGAAATTAATACGACTCACTATAGGG
GAATTGTGAGCGGATAACAATTCCCCTGTAGAAATAATTTTGTTTAACTTTAATAAGGAGATATACCATG
GCGATTAAGAACAGCGCGATCATTTATGCGGGCTACGATTATCAGACCCTGCAAGGTGTTCGTCTGCTGG
CGGACTGGCTGAACACCCCGACCAAGTACAACCGTATCGCGTTCGAAGCGGATGCGAAACAGGTTGACGC
GCCGCAAGGCATTGACGACATCGTGTGCGAGCGTCAAGATGGCAAGACCGACTTCTGGCAGGTGAAATTT
ACCCCGGATACCGACAAGGAAGACAACCAGCTGAGCTGGGAGTGGCTGCTGAAGCGTAGCGGCCACAGCA
TTCGTGCGCGTAGCATCCTGCAAAAAATTGCGGATGCGGTGGACAAGGTTCCGGCGGAACGTCGTGGTGA
CATCACCCTGCTGACCAACAAAATTCCGAACCGTGAGATCGCGACCTGCCTGCGTAACAACAAGATTGAC
TGGAACCAGGTTCCGATCGCGAAACAGCAAAGCATCATTCTGCAGCTGGGCACCCAAGAACGTGCGAAGC
AGTTCTTTGATATTCTGCAAATCTGCCACAGCGACCAGAGCTATACCCGTCTGAACAGCATTGTTCCGGA
ACTGCTGCGTAAGCACACCAACGAGGAAGGTGTGTACCGTCTGATCGAGCGTGCGAAACGTTGGGCGATT
CAGCGTAACAGCCCGAGCGATGGTGGCTGGATCTGCCTGGAACACATCCGTGCGGTGATTAGCACCAACC
GTCCGGAGCCGATCCCGCAAACCTTCGTTCTGCCGGACAACTATATTGTGCCGGATGCGGACTTCCACGA
TAAATTTATCGACAGCCTGTTTAACCCGACCAACCGTCTGGTGGTTCTGACCGGTGCGCCGGGCAAGGGC
AAAAGCACCTACATTAGCCACATCTGCCAGATTCTGCAAACCCGTGAATTCCCGTACATCCGTCACCACT
ATTTTCTGGGTCTGGACGATCGTACCACCGATCGTCTGAGCCCGCGTATTGTTGCGGAGGACCTGATGTG
CCAAGTGAAAGCGTTCTGCAGCCAGATCGAAATGAAGAACTATCACGCGGAGCACCTGCACAAAGTTCTG
GCGGAGTGCGGCCAGATCTACAAGGAAGAGGGTAAACGTTTCTTTATCATTATCGATGGCCTGGACCACG
TGTGGCGTGATAACGGCAAGGACAAAAGCCCGCTGGATGAACTGTTCTGCCAACTGCTGCCGCTGCCGGA
CAACGTTACCCTGCTGGTTGGTACCCAGCCGGTTGACGATGAGCTGCTGCCGAGCCGTCTGCTGCAAAAC
AGCCCGCGTGAGGAATGGCTGCACCTGCCGAACATGAGCGGTGACGCGATTCGTAAGTATCTGAGCGGCC
AGGTTGAAAGCGGTCGTATCGTGTTCAACTTTCACCAGAGCCAATACGAGGAAGTGCTGAGCCAGTGCGC
GGAGCTGCTGACCACCAAAACCCAAGGTTATCCGCTGCACGTTATCTACAGCTGCGAAAAGCTGCACGTG
GAGGGTAAAGGCCTGAGCCACTGGGAGATTGAAAACCTGCCGCGTTGCGAAGGTGGCAACATCACCAACT
ACTATAACGAACTGTGGAAGATCCTGAACTATGAGCAGCGTGACATTCTGCACCTGTGCTGCGCGTTCCC
GTTTCTGTGGCCGGCGACCAGCTTCAGCGAGATCTTTAGCGAACGTACCGAGACCATTCCGAACGTGAAA
GCGGTTATCCACCTGCTGTACGAAAGCATTGCGGGTCTGCGTCCGTTCCACGAGAGCCTGATTGTTTTTA
CCCGTAGCACCACCGAGCACGAAAACCGTATCAAGCTGCTGCTGCCGGCGCTGATTAGCTGGCTGGAGAA
AAGCGCGCCGAAGCCGATCAAAAACTGCTGGTACTGGAGCTGCCTGGCGTACAACGGCGATCCGTATCCG
CTGCGTAACGGTCTGACCCGTGACTGGATTCTGGAACGTCTGGCGGAGGGCTATCGTCAAGATGAATTCA
TTCGTCTGCTGACCCAGGCGGAGACCAGCGCGCTGGCGGAAGGTCACTTTAGCGAGGCGTACCAGCACCG
TAGCCGTAAGACCCGTCTGCTGAACGCGCGTCTGCAAATTTGGGACATGAGCACCCTGGGTGTTTGCAGC
ATGATCAACGCGAGCGAAGCGCTGCTGAAGCAGTACCAAAGCACCCAGAACGTGAGCAGCCCGAAAATTC
TGGCGACCCTGGCGATTGCGCTGTGGTTCCGTAACCACTTTGACGAGGCGAAACGTATCACCCGTCTGGC
GCTGCAACGTTATAGCAACGAAAGCAGCGTGTACACCAACAAGAACAGCGATGAGAGCCGTGCGGACATC
CGTCTGCTGATTAAAGCGGCGGTTCTGACCGAATGCTTCGATGAGAAGTGGCTGGCGACCGGCAGCGTGC
ACAAATGGAGCGACAGCAACATCAACCTGCTGATTGAATGCGCGGAGTACAAGAGCGACATCGGTCTGCT
GTTCAGCCTGCACGACGTTTTTAAACAGACCGTGATCAAGAACAAAATTGTTAACGCGATCGTGCGTGTT
GGCATTGTGGAACAAATCGATCTGGAGTATTGGCCGCACTTCAGCGGTCTGGACAGCGCGCTGCTGCGTC
TGTACAGCCATCTGAGCACCGCGCACCCGTGCAGCCTGATCACCGAGCAGGGCGAGAGCGAAATTGGTCG
TTATCACGTTCACCCGGAAGTGAGCTACGATGAGTGGTTCTATGACAGCCTGTTTTACCGTCTGAACGCG
AGCGGTGATTACTGCTGGCTGCCGGTTAGCACCGGTGAAGGCCAGGAAGAGGTGTCTAGCCACTTCCTGC
ACCTGAACGATTTTAGCGACATTATCGCGGAGAGCATGGCGCTGAACATTCAGCAAAGCTTCAGCGACTT
TTGCAGCCTGATCGCGCTGGTTAGCGATCTGAAGGACCACCAGATGCAAATCCAGCAAAAGCGTATGTTC
TTTAAGACCGATTGGGTTAGCATCGCGCTGAACCTGCACCTGATTATGCACTGCAAGCCGGTGAACACCG
AGGAAATCGACATTATCCTGAACAGCGAACACACCGCGCTGTACCGTCTGCACAAAACCATTCTGAACTT
CCACAGCCGTGCGTTTGAGAGCGATGCGATCGCGAACTTCCTGGTTTTTGAAGACGGTCGTCAGAAGGAG
AAACTGCAAGAAACCAACGAGTATCTGGCGAACAACCTGGAACTGAGCGAGATCGCGCTGCACTACGACC
TGAACCAGAGCATTTTCTTTGAACGTGTGAAGCTGTGCTGGGATTACGGTCTGGGCTATGGTCACCACAA
AGACATCGCGCTGAACCAGGTTCTGACCGCGATCAAAACCATTGCGACCGTGGAACCGAAGTATGCGCTG
ACCCAACTGGAGCGTGTTAGCCCGCTGGTGCACAACATTTGCGACTTCACCGATGGCGACCACACCCAGC
ACAGCGTTACCGAACTGAGCGCGCTGTATGCGCACCTGAGCCCGCTGACCCTGAGCAGCATCTACGATAG
CTATGTGAGCGAGGGTGAATGGTATGATGCGGACAACGCGCTGACCCAATACCTGAAGCACGCGGACCTG
AGCAGCCCGTTCGTGGAAAGCCTGTGCCGTACCCTGCTGGACGATGGCCAGATCGAGATTATCCAAAACC
GTGCGAAAGATAACGCGATCCTGACCACCTTCTGGCCGGAAATTCTGCCGCGTAAAATGGACTATAGCAG
CAGCGCGAAGCGTAGCCTGCGTGGTACCGAGAAGTTTGATCCGGCGAAAATCAGCCCGGCGGACGTTACC
AACCTGCTGAACGTGCGTAGCAGCTACGAAAACATTCCGAAGTGGTACCACTATTGGAAGGACCAGGGCA
AAGTGACCGAGGTTATCAACGTGCTGCTGCCGATTATCAACAACGGTCTGCCGGAATATAGCGAGTTCCG
TTACATCCTGAGCGACCTGTTCGAAGACACCCTGCGTCTGAAGGGCAAGAAATACGCGTTCCCGATTCTG
GTTCAGGAGCACATCCAACGTAACGGCTGGGGTGAATGGGGTGAGAGCGACGATCAGACCTATGCGCGTC
TGGATAAAGTGATCCGTCTGTACCCGGACAAAATTGACGATTTTCTGTATAAGACCACCCGTCTGCACCA
CTACAAGACCAAAGAGGAAAACCTGGTTATTCCGGGCAACAAGCTGACCTACCTGCTGGTGAACGTTGGT
CGTGTTGATGAAGCGAAAAGCCTGTGCGAGGCGATGATCAGCGAGGTGGAAGCGGAGACCCAGAACCTGC
CGCTGTGCAAACCGCAGTGGCAATGGGAAGGCGAGCTGGATAACGACATGATCGCGGTGAAGTTCATTAT
CCGTCGTCTGTTTTGGCCGGTTCAATGCGTGAAACACCTGGTTGCGGACCAGCTGAGCCACCTGCTGGTG
AACGGCCAATGCGCGGAGGAAATTGAAAACCTGCTGGTTGTGGAGATGGGTAACCGTCAGCTGGAAAGCG
AGGTGGTTGACATCCTGACCGTTCTGTGGCTGGCGAGCCTGAAGGGTTATAAAGTGCAAAACAACATTAG
CAGCTTCATCTACGCGCGTAGCTTTCTGAGCGACGCGCTGCTGGAGGCGATCGTTCCGAACCTGCCGAAC
CTGAGCCGTTACCAGGTGCTGTATAAGCACCCGGACGATGACGGCAACCACTACGGTTTCGAAAAAACCC
TGGGCAACGAGCTGCCGCACATCTTTTGGGATGAAGTTAAACGTCTGGAGGAGAAGAGCGGTGCGCCGGC
GAAGATCCTGATGAAGAAAGAGTGGAACGACATTTGCTATAACCACGTTCAGCGTTGGGAACGTGTGGAT
TACTTCTTTGGCAGCGAGCGTGACGGTTTCACCATGAGCTTTAGCACCCGTAACACCCGTTTCGGTATTA
GCGCGTATCTGCGTACCATTAACCGTCTGATCAACGAATTTCGTATGCCGAAACACTACGCGGAGCACTA
TAGCATCTGCCTGATGAGCGCGAACCCGCTGTTCTACAGCGTGAGCAACCATCGTCCGGGTTGGCTGCCG
CTGTGGCAGTATGGTGAAATCACCACCAAGGAGAACGTTAAAACCTACGTGGAGGAATGCCTGAACGCGT
TTAAGAACGAACAAGAGAACAGCATTCTGGGTGCGCTGAGCCTGCCGGTTCGTATTGATGAGAACAACTG
GCTGGACATTACCGCGGTGATGGGCATCCAGACCGAGGAATACGCGAGCTTCAAAATTCAACACGCGGAT
TGCGGTCACAGCGTTGACAGCCTGCTGCAGGCGTATCGTAACATCAAGTTCAGCTTTGCGAAATGGGCGG
AATACCAAAACTGCGTGCCGCTGCTGGGTAGCACCCGTGAGCTGCTGCGTATTGCGCGTTGGGACATCAT
GTATGAATTTCGTGGCCTGTTCAGCTTTGGTTGCCAGGAGCAAGTTACCGCGTACCCGGCGAAGAACCGT
ATCAACTTCGATTATCAGGGCAAAACCATTGGTTACAGCGACTTTTGGCAAGCGATTCCGCTGAGCATCT
ACCCGAAAGACATTCGTAGCCCGGTGGCGACCTACACCGCGTATGATAAAGACCTGGCGTGCAACTGGAA
GAACCACAGCGTTCTGAAGAAACCGAACATCATGCTGTGCGATTGCAAGGTGCTGAAACGTGAAAACAGC
TACAGCCCGTTCGAGATCAGCGACATTCGTTTCCACTTTGAAAGCGAGCCGCTGGGCGGAAGCCATCACC
ATCATCACCACAGCAGCGGCTAATTAACCTAGGCTGCTGCCACCGCTGAGCAATAACTAGCATAACCCCT
TGGGGCCTCTAAACGGGTCTTGAGGGGTTTTTTGCTGAAACCTCAGGCATTTGAGAAGCACACGGTCACA
CTGCTTCCGGTAGTCAATAAACCGGTAAACCAGCAATAGACATAAGCGGCTATTTAACGACCCTGCCCTG
AACCGACGACCGGGTCATCGTGGCCGGATCTTGCGGCCCCTCGGCTTGAACGAATTGTTAGACATTATTT
GCCGACTACCTTGGTGATCTCGCCTTTCACGTAGTGGACAAATTCTTCCAACTGATCTGCGCGCGAGGCC
AAGCGATCTTCTTCTTGTCCAAGATAAGCCTGTCTAGCTTCAAGTATGACGGGCTGATACTGGGCCGGCA
GGCGCTCCATTGCCCAGTCGGCAGCGACATCCTTCGGCGCGATTTTGCCGGTTACTGCGCTGTACCAAAT
GCGGGACAACGTAAGCACTACATTTCGCTCATCGCCAGCCCAGTCGGGCGGCGAGTTCCATAGCGTTAAG
GTTTCATTTAGCGCCTCAAATAGATCCTGTTCAGGAACCGGATCAAAGAGTTCCTCCGCCGCTGGACCTA
CCAAGGCAACGCTATGTTCTCTTGCTTTTGTCAGCAAGATAGCCAGATCAATGTCGATCGTGGCTGGCTC
GAAGATACCTGCAAGAATGTCATTGCGCTGCCATTCTCCAAATTGCAGTTCGCGCTTAGCTGGATAACGC
CACGGAATGATGTCGTCGTGCACAACAATGGTGACTTCTACAGCGCGGAGAATCTCGCTCTCTCCAGGGG
AAGCCGAAGTTTCCAAAAGGTCGTTGATCAAAGCTCGCCGCGTTGTTTCATCAAGCCTTACGGTCACCGT
AACCAGCAAATCAATATCACTGTGTGGCTTCAGGCCGCCATCCACTGCGGAGCCGTACAAATGTACGGCC
AGCAACGTCGGTTCGAGATGGCGCTCGATGACGCCAACTACCTCTGATAGTTGAGTCGATACTTCGGCGA
TCACCGCTTCCCTCATACTCTTCCTTTTTCAATATTATTGAAGCATTTATCAGGGTTATTGTCTCATGAG
CGGATACATATTTGAATGTATTTAGAAAAATAAACAAATAGCTAGCTCACTCGGTCGCTACGCTCCGGGC
GTGAGACTGCGGCGGGCGCTGCGGACACATACAAAGTTACCCACAGATTCCGTGGATAAGCAGGGGACTA
ACATGTGAGGCAAAACAGCAGGGCCGCGCCGGTGGCGTTTTTCCATAGGCTCCGCCCTCCTGCCAGAGTT
CACATAAACAGACGCTTTTCCGGTGCATCTGTGGGAGCCGTGAGGCTCAACCATGAATCTGACAGTACGG
GCGAAACCCGACAGGACTTAAAGATCCCCACCGTTTCCGGCGGGTCGCTCCCTCTTGCGCTCTCCTGTTC
CGACCCTGCCGTTTACCGGATACCTGTTCCGCCTTTCTCCCTTACGGGAAGTGTGGCGCTTTCTCATAGC
TCACACACTGGTATCTCGGCTCGGTGTAGGTCGTTCGCTCCAAGCTGGGCTGTAAGCAAGAACTCCCCGT
TCAGCCCGACTGCTGCGCCTTATCCGGTAACTGTTCACTTGAGTCCAACCCGGAAAAGCACGGTAAAACG
CCACTGGCAGCAGCCATTGGTAACTGGGAGTTCGCAGAGGATTTGTTTAGCTAAACACGCGGTTGCTCTT
GAAGTGTGCGCCAA
